Addgene plasmid #108015: BMR1_03g03430-bio-His
Purpose: Expresses enzymatically monobiotinylated full-length BMR1_03g03430 ectodomain with no N-linked glycans upon cotransfection with BirA in mammalian cells. Contains a C-terminal rat Cd4 d3+4 tag.
Depositing lab: Gavin Wright. Depositing organization: Wellcome Sanger Institute. Publication: A library of recombinant Babesia microti cell surface and secreted proteins for diagnostics discovery and reverse vaccinology. Elton CM, Rodriguez M, Ben Mamoun C, Lobo CA, Wright GJ. Int J Parasitol. 2019 Feb;49(2):115-125. doi: 10.1016/j.ijpara.2018.10.003. Epub 2018 Oct 24. PubMed 30367868.
Backbone
  Vector backbone: pTT3
  Backbone manufacturer: Yves Durocher
  Backbone size w/o insert (bp): 6670
  Modifications to backbone: Addition of CD4, biotinylation sequence, 6xhis tags
  Vector type: Mammalian Expression
Growth in bacteria
  Bacterial resistance: Ampicillin, 100 μg/mL
  Growth temperature: 37°C
  Growth strain: DH5alpha
  Copy number: High Copy
Gene/Insert
  Gene/Insert name: BMR1_03g03430
  Species: B. microti
  Insert size (bp): 1254
  Mutation: all potential N-linked glycosylation sites (N-X-S/T, where X is not proline) were systematically removed by substituting alanine for serine/threonine at these sites.
  Promoter: CMV
  Tag / fusion protein: ratCD4d3+4,biotinylation sequence, 6xHis (C terminal on backbone)
  Cloning method: Restriction Enzyme; 5′ cloning site NotI (not destroyed); 3′ cloning site AscI (not destroyed)
  Sequencing primers: 5′ CMV-F; 3′ EBVori-F (5'-CCACTCAGTGTTGGCAAATG-3')
Resource information
  A portion of this plasmid was derived from a plasmid made by: Made by gene synthesis. pTT3 was obtained from Yves Durocher, National Research Council of Canada
Terms and licenses: Academic/Nonprofit Terms; Industry Terms: Not Available to Industry
How to cite: BMR1_03g03430-bio-His was a gift from Gavin Wright (Addgene plasmid # 108015 ; http://n2t.net/addgene:108015 ; RRID:Addgene_108015)
