[The description below was written by a language model from this plasmid's Addgene catalogue record and pLannotate feature annotations shown in this document.]
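Description:
BMR1_03g03430-bio-His is a mammalian expression plasmid built on a modified pTT3 backbone, designed to produce a soluble, secreted form of a Babesia microti protein as a tagged recombinant ectodomain. It is propagated in E. coli through a high-copy ColE1/pUC-type origin with ampicillin selection (AmpR). It also carries a fragment of the Epstein-Barr virus oriP, which in pTT-type vectors supports episomal maintenance and higher yields in cells that supply EBNA1. Short lac and tet regulatory remnants annotated near the bacterial origin appear to be backbone leftovers rather than functional parts of the design.

The expression cassette is driven by the CMV enhancer and promoter, followed by adenovirus-derived leader and splice elements and a chimeric intron fragment that promote efficient transcript processing. The short reverse-strand match to adenoviral terminal protein most likely reflects this leader region. A mouse immunoglobulin heavy chain signal sequence fragment is annotated just upstream of the insert position, consistent with directing the product into the secretory pathway. The 1254 bp synthetic insert, cloned between retained NotI and AscI sites, encodes the full-length BMR1_03g03430 ectodomain. All potential N-linked glycosylation sequons were removed by replacing the serine or threonine with alanine. The insert is fused at its C terminus to rat Cd4 domains 3 and 4, a biotinylation acceptor sequence and a 6xHis tag, and the cassette ends with a rabbit β-globin polyadenylation signal. The feature table does not annotate the insert, the biotinylation sequence or the His tag individually.

Cotransfection with a BirA-expressing plasmid yields enzymatically monobiotinylated protein, suitable for oriented capture on streptavidin, and the His tag allows affinity purification. The plasmid belongs to a library of B. microti cell surface and secreted proteins made for diagnostics discovery and reverse vaccinology.
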