Features (pLannotate 1.2.2; 18 found; start..end, strand, type, name):
      7..386     +  enhancer       CMV enhancer: human cytomegalovirus immediate early enhancer
    388..587     +  promoter       CMV promoter: human cytomegalovirus (CMV) immediate early promoter
    655..693     +  misc_feature   Ad SA (fragment): adenovirus major late transcript splice acceptor (Friedrich and Soriano, 1991)
    726..935     -  CDS            PTP (fragment): TERM_ADE02 - Experimental evidence at protein level: Swiss-Prot protein existence level 1. Protein covalently bound to the viral DNA that acts as a primer for viral genomic replication by DNA strand displacement. Assembles on the viral origin of replication in an initiation complex with viral polymerase, DBP, host NFIA and host POU2F1/OCT1. During initiation, the polymerase covalently couples the first dCTP with Ser- 580 of pTP. The terminal protein stimulates the template activity over 20 fold compared to protein-free templates. Neo-synthesized viral genomes are linked to two preterminal prot
    966..1055    +  intron         chimeric intron (fragment): chimera between introns from adenovirus and immunoglobulin heavy chain genes
   1074..1120    +  CDS            IgH signal sequence (fragment): signal sequence from the mouse immunoglobulin heavy chain variable region
   2436..2996    +  CDS            Cd4 (fragment): CD4_RAT - Experimental evidence at protein level: Swiss-Prot protein existence level 1. Integral membrane glycoprotein that plays an essential role in the immune response and serves multiple functions in responses against both external and internal offenses. In T-cells, functions primarily as a coreceptor for MHC class II molecule:peptide complex. The antigens presented by class II peptides are derived from extracellular proteins while class I peptides are derived from cytosolic proteins. Interacts simultaneously with the T-cell receptor (TCR) and the MHC class II presented by antigen presenti
   3156..3211    +  polyA_signal   β-globin poly(A) signal: rabbit β-globin polyadenylation signal (Gil and Proudfoot, 1987)
   3725..5406    -  rep_origin     oriP (fragment): Epstein-Barr virus oriP replication origin (Yates et al., 2000)
   5533..5637    +  promoter       AmpR promoter: bla
   5638..6498    +  CDS            AmpR: β-lactamase; bla; confers resistance to ampicillin, carbenicillin, and related antibiotics
   6669..7257    +  rep_origin     ori: high-copy-number ColE1/pMB1/pBR322/pUC origin of replication
   7440..7532    +  CDS            lacI (fragment): lac repressor; lacI; The lac repressor binds to the lac operator to inhibit transcription in E. coli. This inhibition can be relieved by adding lactose or isopropyl-β-D-thiogalactopyranoside (IPTG).
   7545..7566    +  protein_bind   CAP binding site: CAP binding activates transcription in the presence of cAMP. E. coli catabolite activator protein
   7581..7611    +  promoter       lac promoter: promoter for the E. coli lac operon
   7619..7635    +  protein_bind   lac operator: The lac repressor binds to the lac operator to inhibit transcription in E. coli. This inhibition can be relieved by adding lactose or isopropyl-β-D-thiogalactopyranoside (IPTG). lac repressor encoded by lacI
   7705..7721    +  promoter       tet promoter (fragment): E. coli promoter for tetracycline efflux protein gene
   7731..7756    -  CDS            bla(M) (fragment): β-lactamase lacking the signal sequence; bla(M); allows cytosolic expression of β-lactamase
>Addgene plasmid #108015 | BMR1_03g03430-bio-His | addgene full sequence | sequence record 211259 | Addgene NGS Result
CATGTTGACATTGATTATTGACTAGTTATTAATAGTAATCAATTACGGGGTCATTAGTTCATAGCCCATA
TATGGAGTTCCGCGTTACATAACTTACGGTAAATGGCCCGCCTGGCTGACCGCCCAACGACCCCCGCCCA
TTGACGTCAATAATGACGTATGTTCCCATAGTAACGCCAATAGGGACTTTCCATTGACGTCAATGGGTGG
AGTATTTACGGTAAACTGCCCACTTGGCAGTACATCAAGTGTATCATATGCCAAGTCCGCCCCCTATTGA
CGTCAATGACGGTAAATGGCCCGCCTGGCATTATGCCCAGTACATGACCTTACGGGACTTTCCTACTTGG
CAGTACATCTACGTATTAGTCATCGCTATTACCATGGTGATGCGGTTTTGGCAGTACACCAATGGGCGTG
GATAGCGGTTTGACTCACGGGGATTTCCAAGTCTCCACCCCATTGACGTCAATGGGAGTTTGTTTTGGCA
CCAAAATCAACGGGACTTTCCAAAATGTCGTAATAACCCCGCCCCGTTGACGCAAATGGGCGGTAGGCGT
GTACGGTGGGAGGTCTATATAAGCAGAGCTCGTTTAGTGAACCGTCAGATCCTCACTCTCTTCCGCATCG
CTGTCTGCGAGGGCCAGCTGTTGGGCTCGCGGTTGAGGACAAACTCTTCGCGGTCTTTCCAGTACTCTTG
GATCGGAAACCCGTCGGCCTCCGAACGGTACTCCGCCACCGAGGGACCTGAGCGAGTCCGCATCGACCGG
ATCGGAAAACCTCTCGAGAAAGGCGTCTAACCAGTCACAGTCGCAAGGTAGGCTGAGCACCGTGGCGGGC
GGCAGCGGGTGGCGGTCGGGGTTGTTTCTGGCGGAGGTGCTGCTGATGATGTAATTAAAGTAGGCGGTCT
TGAGACGGCGGATGGTCGAGGTGAGGTGTGGCAGGCTTGAGATCCAGCTGTTGGGGTGAGTACTCCCTCT
CAAAAGCGGGCATTACTTCTGCGCTAAGATTGTCAGTTTCCAAAAACGAGGAGGATTTGATATTCACCTG
GCCCGATCTGGCCATACACTTGAGTGACAATGACATCCACTTTGCCTTTCTCTCCACAGGTGTCCACTCC
CAGGTCCAAGTTTGCCACCATGGAGTTTCAGACCCAGGTACTCATGTCCCTGCTGCTCTGCATGTCTGGT
GCGGCCGCCGTGCTGCCTGACATCCTGAGCCAGAACAACGCCTTCAAGAGCTTCCTGGAAGTGAACAACG
TGGACCAGGAAGATCTCATCTGCAACAAGGCCCTGTGCAAGAGCACCGACAGCATCAACCGGAACACCGC
CAGCTACTGCTACAAGTACAAGCTGTGCAGCAAGTGCAGCGTGTCCAACGTGCCCGACCACCCCGTGTGC
TACCTGCTGGACAACGACCACAACTACATCCACCTGATGGAAGGCCACCTGGGCAGCCAGCCCATCGGCA
GCGCCAACAGCCACGACAACAGCGCCCACGACGAGCACAGCAGCCACAGCAACAACGGCGACATGATGGA
TGAGCACGAGGAAGAGAACTTTCTGCAGGAATACGAGAGCAAGTCCATGAAGTTCATCCCCACCAGCAAC
ATGGCCGACTTCGACCACGCCAGGCGGAGCTGCGCCGTGGACAGCAAGGGCAACGTGATGATCAGCGTGC
GGCTGATCATCCAGTGGTACATGAGCAAGGACAAGTCCAACAACCAGCAGCACCACGGCAACGACGACGA
TTCCCAGAACTACGACGCCAACTACCTGCAGCTGACCCCCATGTACAGCGACGACAGCGTGAACTCCGCC
ATGCTGGAAATGGACCACGATGACAGCGAGAGCAGCAACTCCCACAAGAGCCGGATGGCCAATATGGCCA
AGAACTTCCAGGTGCTGAAGAACATCCACAAGTCCGCCGTGAAGCGGTACAAGTCCCCCAAGGCCAAGAT
CTACCTGATCTTCAGCAACCCCAAGATCAACAGCTGCCGGCACCCTGTGATCTACAACGGCAAGATCAGC
CCCAGCTCCATGTTCGTGGCCAAGCTGGAATCCACCATCAGCCAGATCGACCTGACCCAGGACCTGATCA
AGTCCAGCATCGAGACAATCGTGTCCTGCGAGGCCTGCGACAAGCTGAAGTACAATAGCTGCATCCAGGT
CACATGCGCCAAGAATACCCCTGGCGCCGCTAGCCTGGCCATGGGCTCTGCCGTGTACGTGCCCATGACC
AATACCGCCATCGGCGTGAACGCCCACAACCCTAACGCCGTGGTGGCCGCTGGCATCCCCATGGGAAAGA
TCCCCGTGATCCCCCACCCTGCCGCCATCTCTGGCGGCAATGTGGGACACCTGAACAATGGCCTGCACAA
AGCCGTCAACAACGCTGTGATGATGCCCAACGGCGCCAGCCTGCCCGTGCAGTCTGGCGCGCCGTCGACC
TCCATCACGGCCTATAAGAGTGAGGGGGAGTCAGCGGAGTTCTCCTTCCCACTCAACCTTGGAGAGGAAA
GCCTGCAGGGAGAGTTGAGATGGAAGGCAGAGAAGGCTCCTTCTTCCCAGTCCTGGATCACCTTCTCCCT
AAAGAACCAAAAGGTGTCTGTGCAGAAGTCTACTAGCAACCCCAAGTTCCAGCTGTCCGAAACGCTCCCA
CTCACCCTTCAGATACCCCAGGTCTCCCTTCAGTTTGCTGGTTCTGGCAACCTGACCCTGACTCTGGACA
GAGGGATACTGTATCAGGAAGTGAACCTGGTGGTGATGAAAGTGACTCAGCCCGACAGCAACACTTTGAC
CTGTGAGGTGATGGGACCCACCTCACCCAAGATGAGACTGATCTTGAAGCAGGAGAATCAGGAGGCCAGG
GTCTCCAGGCAGGAGAAAGTGATTCAAGTGCAGGCCCCTGAAGCAGGGGTGTGGCAATGTCTACTGAGTG
AAGGTGAAGAGGTCAAGATGGACTCCAAGATCCAGGTTTTATCCAAAGGGTTGAATTCCGGCAGCCTGCA
CCACATCCTGGACGCCCAGAAGATGCTGTGGAACCACAGGGACAGGAACCTGCCTCCTCTGGCCCCTCTG
GGCCCCCACCACCATCACCACCATTGAGTCTAGACACGTGATTAATTAAGGATCCCCCGACCTCGACCTC
TGGCTAATAAAGGAAATTTATTTTCATTGCAATAGTGTGTTGGAATTTTTTGTGTCTCTCACTCGGAAGG
ACATATGGGAGGGCAAATCATTTGGTCGAGATCCCTCGGAGATCTCTAGCTAGAGGATCGATCCCCGCCC
CGGACGAACTAAACCTGACTACGACATCTCTGCCCCTTCTTCGCGGGGCAGTGCATGTAATCCCTTCAGT
TGGTTGGTACAACTTGCCAACTGGGCCCTGTTCCACATGTGACACGGGGGGGGACCAAACACAAAGGGGT
TCTCTGACTGTAGTTGACATCCTTATAAATGGATGTGCACATTTGCCAACACTGAGTGGCTTTCATCCTG
GAGCAGACTTTGCAGTCTGTGGACTGCAACACAACATTGCCTTTATGTGTAACTCTTGGCTGAAGCTCTT
ACACCAATGCTGGGGGACATGTACCTCCCAGGGGCCCAGGAAGACTACGGGAGGCTACACCAACGTCAAT
CAGAGGGGCCTGTGTAGCTACCGATAAGCGGACCCTCAAGAGGGCATTAGCAATAGTGTTTATAAGGCCC
CCTTGTTAACCCTAAACGGGTAGCATATGCTTCCCGGGTAGTAGTATATACTATCCAGACTAACCCTAAT
TCAATAGCATATGTTACCCAACGGGAAGCATATGCTATCGAATTAGGGTTAGTAAAAGGGTCCTAAGGAA
CAGCGATATCTCCCACCCCATGAGCTGTCACGGTTTTATTTACATGGGGTCAGGATTCCACGAGGGTAGT
GAACCATTTTAGTCACAAGGGCAGTGGCTGAAGATCAAGGAGCGGGCAGTGAACTCTCCTGAATCTTCGC
CTGCTTCTTCATTCTCCTTCGTTTAGCTAATAGAATAACTGCTGAGTTGTGAACAGTAAGGTGTATGTGA
GGTGCTCGAAAACAAGGTTTCAGGTGACGCCCCCAGAATAAAATTTGGACGGGGGGTTCAGTGGTGGCAT
TGTGCTATGACACCAATATAACCCTCACAAACCCCTTGGGCAATAAATACTAGTGTAGGAATGAAACATT
CTGAATATCTTTAACAATAGAAATCCATGGGGTGGGGACAAGCCGTAAAGACTGGATGTCCATCTCACAC
GAATTTATGGCTATGGGCAACACATAATCCTAGTGCAATATGATACTGGGGTTATTAAGATGTGTCCCAG
GCAGGGACCAAGACAGGTGAACCATGTTGTTACACTCTATTTGTAACAAGGGGAAAGAGAGTGGACGCCG
ACAGCAGCGGACTCCACTGGTTGTCTCTAACACCCCCGAAAATTAAACGGGGCTCCACGCCAATGGGGCC
CATAAACAAAGACAAGTGGCCACTCTTTTTTTTGAAATTGTGGAGTGGGGGCACGCGTCAGCCCCCACAC
GCCGCCCTGCGGTTTTGGACTGTAAAATAAGGGTGTAATAACTTGGCTGATTGTAACCCCGCTAACCACT
GCGGTCAAACCACTTGCCCACAAAACCACTAATGGCACCCCGGGGAATACCTGCATAAGTAGGTGGGCGG
GCCAAGATAGGGGCGCGATTGCTGCGATCTGGAGGACAAATTACACACACTTGCGCCTGAGCGCCAAGCA
CAGGGTTGTTGGTCCTCATATTCACGAGGTCGCTGAGAGCACGGTGGGCTAATGTTGCCATGGGTAGCAT
ATACTACCCAAATATCTGGATAGCATATGCTATCCTAATCTATATCTGGGTAGCATAGGCTATCCTAATC
TATATCTGGGTAGCATATGCTATCCTAATCTATATCTGGGTAGTATATGCTATCCTAATTTATATCTGGG
TAGCATAGGCTATCCTAATCTATATCTGGGTAGCATATGCTATCCTAATCTATATCTGGGTAGTATATGC
TATCCTAATCTGTATCCGGGTAGCATATGCTATCCTAATAGAGATTAGGGTAGTATATGCTATCCTAATT
TATATCTGGGTAGCATATACTACCCAAATATCTGGATAGCATATGCTATCCTAATCTATATCTGGGTAGC
ATATGCTATCCTAATCTATATCTGGGTAGCATAGGCTATCCTAATCTATATCTGGGTAGCATATGCTATC
CTAATCTATATCTGGGTAGTATATGCTATCCTAATTTATATCTGGGTAGCATAGGCTATCCTAATCTATA
TCTGGGTAGCATATGCTATCCTAATCTATATCTGGGTAGTATATGCTATCCTAATCTGTATCCGGGTAGC
ATATGCTATCCTCATGATAAGCTGTCAAACATGAGAATTTTCTTGAAGACGAAAGGGCCTCGTGATACGC
CTATTTTTATAGGTTAATGTCATGATAATAATGGTTTCTTAGACGTCAGGTGGCACTTTTCGGGGAAATG
TGCGCGGAACCCCTATTTGTTTATTTTTCTAAATACATTCAAATATGTATCCGCTCATGAGACAATAACC
CTGATAAATGCTTCAATAATATTGAAAAAGGAAGAGTATGAGTATTCAACATTTCCGTGTCGCCCTTATT
CCCTTTTTTGCGGCATTTTGCCTTCCTGTTTTTGCTCACCCAGAAACGCTGGTGAAAGTAAAAGATGCTG
AAGATCAGTTGGGTGCACGAGTGGGTTACATCGAACTGGATCTCAACAGCGGTAAGATCCTTGAGAGTTT
TCGCCCCGAAGAACGTTTTCCAATGATGAGCACTTTTAAAGTTCTGCTATGTGGCGCGGTATTATCCCGT
GTTGACGCCGGGCAAGAGCAACTCGGTCGCCGCATACACTATTCTCAGAATGACTTGGTTGAGTACTCAC
CAGTCACAGAAAAGCATCTTACGGATGGCATGACAGTAAGAGAATTATGCAGTGCTGCCATAACCATGAG
TGATAACACTGCGGCCAACTTACTTCTGACAACGATCGGAGGACCGAAGGAGCTAACCGCTTTTTTGCAC
AACATGGGGGATCATGTAACTCGCCTTGATCGTTGGGAACCGGAGCTGAATGAAGCCATACCAAACGACG
AGCGTGACACCACGATGCCTGCAGCAATGGCAACAACGTTGCGCAAACTATTAACTGGCGAACTACTTAC
TCTAGCTTCCCGGCAACAATTAATAGACTGGATGGAGGCGGATAAAGTTGCAGGACCACTTCTGCGCTCG
GCCCTTCCGGCTGGCTGGTTTATTGCTGATAAATCTGGAGCCGGTGAGCGTGGGTCTCGCGGTATCATTG
CAGCACTGGGGCCAGATGGTAAGCCCTCCCGTATCGTAGTTATCTACACGACGGGGAGTCAGGCAACTAT
GGATGAACGAAATAGACAGATCGCTGAGATAGGTGCCTCACTGATTAAGCATTGGTAACTGTCAGACCAA
GTTTACTCATATATACTTTAGATTGATTTAAAACTTCATTTTTAATTTAAAAGGATCTAGGTGAAGATCC
TTTTTGATAATCTCATGACCAAAATCCCTTAACGTGAGTTTTCGTTCCACTGAGCGTCAGACCCCGTAGA
AAAGATCAAAGGATCTTCTTGAGATCCTTTTTTTCTGCGCGTAATCTGCTGCTTGCAAACAAAAAAACCA
CCGCTACCAGCGGTGGTTTGTTTGCCGGATCAAGAGCTACCAACTCTTTTTCCGAAGGTAACTGGCTTCA
GCAGAGCGCAGATACCAAATACTGTTCTTCTAGTGTAGCCGTAGTTAGGCCACCACTTCAAGAACTCTGT
AGCACCGCCTACATACCTCGCTCTGCTAATCCTGTTACCAGTGGCTGCTGCCAGTGGCGATAAGTCGTGT
CTTACCGGGTTGGACTCAAGACGATAGTTACCGGATAAGGCGCAGCGGTCGGGCTGAACGGGGGGTTCGT
GCACACAGCCCAGCTTGGAGCGAACGACCTACACCGAACTGAGATACCTACAGCGTGAGCTATGAGAAAG
CGCCACGCTTCCCGAAGGGAGAAAGGCGGACAGGTATCCGGTAAGCGGCAGGGTCGGAACAGGAGAGCGC
ACGAGGGAGCTTCCAGGGGGAAACGCCTGGTATCTTTATAGTCCTGTCGGGTTTCGCCACCTCTGACTTG
AGCGTCGATTTTTGTGATGCTCGTCAGGGGGGCGGAGCCTATGGAAAAACGCCAGCAACGCGGCCTTTTT
ACGGTTCCTGGCCTTTTGCTGGCCTTTTGCTCACATGTTCTTTCCTGCGTTATCCCCTGATTCTGTGGAT
AACCGTATTACCGCCTTTGAGTGAGCTGATACCGCTCGCCGCAGCCGAACGACCGAGCGCAGCGAGTCAG
TGAGCGAGGAAGCGGAAGAGCGCCCAATACGCAAACCGCCTCTCCCCGCGCGTTGGCCGATTCATTAATG
CAGCTGGCACGACAGGTTTCCCGACTGGAAAGCGGGCAGTGAGCGCAACGCAATTAATGTGAGTTAGCTC
ACTCATTAGGCACCCCAGGCTTTACACTTTATGCTTCCGGCTCGTATGTTGTGTGGAATTGTGAGCGGAT
AACAATTTCACACAGGAAACAGCTATGACCATGATTACGCCAAGCTCTAGCTAGAGGTCGACCAATTCTC
ATGTTTGACAGCTTATCATCGCAGATCCGGGCAACGTTGTTGCCATTGCTGCAGGCGCAGAACTGGTAGG
TATGGAAGATCTATACATTGAATCAATATTGGCAATTAGCCATATTAGTCATTGGTTATATAGCATAAAT
CAATATTGGCTATTGGCCATTGCATACGTTGTATCTATATCATAATATGTACATTTATATTGGCTCATGT
CCAATATGACCGC
